>Addgene plasmid #142410 | TFORF2380 | addgene full sequence | sequence record 397172 | Addgene NGS Result
TTAATGTAGTCTTATGCAATACTCTTGTAGTCTTGCAACATGGTAACGATGAGTTAGCAACATGCCTTAC
AAGGAGAGAAAAAGCACCGTGCATGCCGATTGGTGGAAGTAAGGTGGTACGATCGTGCCTTATTAGGAAG
GCAACAGACGGGTCTGACATGGATTGGACGAACCACTGAATTGCCGCATTGCAGAGATATTGTATTTAAG
TGCCTAGCTCGATACATAAACGGGTCTCTCTGGTTAGACCAGATCTGAGCCTGGGAGCTCTCTGGCTAAC
TAGGGAACCCACTGCTTAAGCCTCAATAAAGCTTGCCTTGAGTGCTTCAAGTAGTGTGTGCCCGTCTGTT
GTGTGACTCTGGTAACTAGAGATCCCTCAGACCCTTTTAGTCAGTGTGGAAAATCTCTAGCAGTGGCGCC
CGAACAGGGACTTGAAAGCGAAAGGGAAACCAGAGGAGCTCTCTCGACGCAGGACTCGGCTTGCTGAAGC
GCGCACGGCAAGAGGCGAGGGGCGGCGACTGGTGAGTACGCCAAAAATTTTGACTAGCGGAGGCTAGAAG
GAGAGAGATGGGTGCGAGAGCGTCAGTATTAAGCGGGGGAGAATTAGATCGCGATGGGAAAAAATTCGGT
TAAGGCCAGGGGGAAAGAAAAAATATAAATTAAAACATATAGTATGGGCAAGCAGGGAGCTAGAACGATT
CGCAGTTAATCCTGGCCTGTTAGAAACATCAGAAGGCTGTAGACAAATACTGGGACAGCTACAACCATCC
CTTCAGACAGGATCAGAAGAACTTAGATCATTATATAATACAGTAGCAACCCTCTATTGTGTGCATCAAA
GGATAGAGATAAAAGACACCAAGGAAGCTTTAGACAAGATAGAGGAAGAGCAAAACAAAAGTAAGACCAC
CGCACAGCAAGCGGCCGCTGATCTTCAGACCTGGAGGAGGAGATATGAGGGACAATTGGAGAAGTGAATT
ATATAAATATAAAGTAGTAAAAATTGAACCATTAGGAGTAGCACCCACCAAGGCAAAGAGAAGAGTGGTG
CAGAGAGAAAAAAGAGCAGTGGGAATAGGAGCTTTGTTCCTTGGGTTCTTGGGAGCAGCAGGAAGCACTA
TGGGCGCAGCGTCAATGACGCTGACGGTACAGGCCAGACAATTATTGTCTGGTATAGTGCAGCAGCAGAA
CAATTTGCTGAGGGCTATTGAGGCGCAACAGCATCTGTTGCAACTCACAGTCTGGGGCATCAAGCAGCTC
CAGGCAAGAATCCTGGCTGTGGAAAGATACCTAAAGGATCAACAGCTCCTGGGGATTTGGGGTTGCTCTG
GAAAACTCATTTGCACCACTGCTGTGCCTTGGAATGCTAGTTGGAGTAATAAATCTCTGGAACAGATTTG
GAATCACACGACCTGGATGGAGTGGGACAGAGAAATTAACAATTACACAAGCTTAATACACTCCTTAATT
GAAGAATCGCAAAACCAGCAAGAAAAGAATGAACAAGAATTATTGGAATTAGATAAATGGGCAAGTTTGT
GGAATTGGTTTAACATAACAAATTGGCTGTGGTATATAAAATTATTCATAATGATAGTAGGAGGCTTGGT
AGGTTTAAGAATAGTTTTTGCTGTACTTTCTATAGTGAATAGAGTTAGGCAGGGATATTCACCATTATCG
TTTCAGACCCACCTCCCAACCCCGAGGGGACCCATGCATTGCATCTCAATTAGTCAGCAACCAGGTGTGG
AAAGTCCCCAGGCTCCCCAGCAGGCAGAAGTATGCAAAGCATGCGTCTCAATTAGTCAGCAACCATAGTC
CCGCCCCTAACTCCGCCCATCCCGCCCCTAACTCCGCCCAGTTCCGCCCATTCTCCGCCCCATGGCTGAC
TAATTTTTTTTATTTATGCAGAGGCCGAGGCCGCCTCGGCCTCTGAGCTATTCCAGAAGTAGTGAGGAGG
CTTTTTTGGAGGCCTAGGCTTTTGCAAAAAGCTTTCTAGAGGTACCACCGGAGCTTACCATGACCGAGTA
CAAGCCCACGGTGCGCCTCGCCACCCGCGACGACGTCCCCAGGGCCGTACGCACCCTCGCCGCCGCGTTC
GCCGACTACCCCGCCACGCGCCACACCGTCGATCCGGACCGCCACATCGAGCGGGTCACCGAGCTGCAAG
AACTCTTCCTCACGCGCGTCGGGCTCGACATCGGCAAGGTGTGGGTCGCGGACGACGGCGCCGCCGTGGC
GGTCTGGACCACGCCGGAGAGCGTCGAAGCGGGGGCGGTGTTCGCCGAGATCGGCCCGCGCATGGCCGAG
TTGAGCGGTTCCCGGCTGGCCGCGCAGCAACAGATGGAAGGCCTCCTGGCGCCGCACCGGCCCAAGGAGC
CCGCGTGGTTCCTGGCCACCGTCGGCGTCTCGCCCGACCACCAGGGCAAGGGTCTGGGCAGCGCCGTCGT
GCTCCCCGGAGTGGAGGCGGCCGAGCGCGCCGGGGTGCCCGCCTTCCTGGAGACCTCCGCGCCCCGCAAC
CTCCCCTTCTACGAGCGGCTCGGCTTCACCGTCACCGCCGACGTCGAGGTGCCCGAAGGACCGCGCACCT
GGTGCATGACCCGCAAGCCCGGTGCCAGTTAACGAATTCTAGATCTTGAGACAAATGGCAGTATTCATCC
ACAATTTTAAAAGAAAAGGGGGGATTGGGGGGTACAGTGCAGGGGAAAGAATAGTAGACATAATAGCAAC
AGACATACAAACTAAAGAATTACAAAAACAAATTACAAAAATTCAAAATTTTCGGGTTTATTACAGGGAC
AGCAGAGATCCACTTTGGCGCCGGCTCGAGGCCTGCAGGTGCAAAGATGGATAAAGTTTTAAACAGAGAG
GAATCTTTGCAGCTAATGGACCTTCTAGGTCTTGAAAGGAGTGGGAATTGGCTCCGGTGCCCGTCAGTGG
GCAGAGCGCACATCGCCCACAGTCCCCGAGAAGTTGGGGGGAGGGGTCGGCAATTGAACCGGTGCCTAGA
GAAGGTGGCGCGGGGTAAACTGGGAAAGTGATGTCGTGTACTGGCTCCGCCTTTTTCCCGAGGGTGGGGG
AGAACCGTATATAAGTGCAGTAGTCGCCGTGAACGTTCTTTTTCGCAACGGGTTTGCCGCCAGAACACAG
GTAAGTGCCGTGTGTGGTTCCCGCGGGCCTGGCCTCTTTACGGGTTATGGCCCTTGCGTGCCTTGAATTA
CTTCCACCTGGCTGCAGTACGTGATTCTTGATCCCGAGCTTCGGGTTGGAAGTGGGTGGGAGAGTTCGAG
GCCTTGCGCTTAAGGAGCCCCTTCGCCTCGTGCTTGAGTTGAGGCCTGGCCTGGGCGCTGGGGCCGCCGC
GTGCGAATCTGGTGGCACCTTCGCGCCTGTCTCGCTGCTTTCGATAAGTCTCTAGCCATTTAAAATTTTT
GATGACCTGCTGCGACGCTTTTTTTCTGGCAAGATAGTCTTGTAAATGCGGGCCAAGATCTGCACACTGG
TATTTCGGTTTTTGGGGCCGCGGGCGGCGACGGGGCCCGTGCGTCCCAGCGCACATGTTCGGCGAGGCGG
GGCCTGCGAGCGCGGCCACCGAGAATCGGACGGGGGTAGTCTCAAGCTGGCCGGCCTGCTCTGGTGCCTG
GCCTCGCGCCGCCGTGTATCGCCCCGCCCTGGGCGGCAAGGCTGGCCCGGTCGGCACCAGTTGCGTGAGC
GGAAAGATGGCCGCTTCCCGGCCCTGCTGCAGGGAGCTCAAAATGGAGGACGCGGCGCTCGGGAGAGCGG
GCGGGTGAGTCACCCACACAAAGGAAAAGGGCCTTTCCGTCCTCAGCCGTCGCTTCATGTGACTCCACGG
AGTACCGGGCGCCGTCCAGGCACCTCGATTAGTTCTCGAGCTTTTGGAGTACGTCGTCTTTAGGTTGGGG
GGAGGGGTTTTATGCGATGGAGTTTCCCCACACTGAGTGGGTGGAGACTGAAGTTAGGCCAGCTTGGCAC
TTGATGTAATTCTCCTTGGAATTTGCCCTTTTTGAGTTTGGATCTTGGTTCATTCTCAAGCCTCAGACAG
TGGTTCAAAGTTTTTTTCTTCCATTTCAGGTGTCGTGAGGCTAGCACCGCCACCATGGCTGAGGACTGGC
TGGACTGCCCGGCCCTGGGCCCTGGCTGGAAGCGCCGCGAAGTCTTTCGCAAGTCAGGGGCCACCTGTGG
ACGCTCAGACACCTATTACCAGAGCCCCACAGGAGACAGGATCCGAAGCAAAGTTGAGCTGACTCGATAC
CTGGGCCCTGCGTGTGATCTCACCCTCTTCGACTTCAAACAAGGCATCTTGTGCTATCCAGCCCCCAAGG
CCCATCCCGTGGCGGTTGCCAGCAAGAAGCGAAAGAAGCCTTCAAGGCCAGCCAAGACTCGGAAACGTCA
GGTTGGACCCCAGAGTGGTGAGGTCAGGAAGGAGGCCCCGAGGGATGAGACCAAGGCTGACACTGACACA
GCCCCAGCTTCATTCCCTGCTCCTGGGTGCTGTGAGAACTGTGGAATCAGCTTCTCAGGGGATGGCACCC
AAAGGCAGCGGCTCAAAACGTTGTGCAAAGACTGTCGAGCACAGAGAATTGCCTTCAACCGGGAACAGAG
AATGTTTAAGCGTGTGGGCTGTGGGGAGTGTGCAGCCTGCCAGGTAACAGAAGACTGTGGGGCCTGCTCC
ACCTGCCTCCTGCAGCTGCCCCATGATGTGGCATCGGGGCTGTTCTGCAAGTGTGAACGGAGACGCTGCC
TCCGGATTGTGGAAAGGAGCCGAGGGTGTGGAGTATGCCGGGGCTGTCAGACCCAAGAGGATTGTGGCCA
TTGCCCCATCTGCCTTCGCCCTCCCCGCCCTGGTCTCAGGCGCCAGTGGAAATGTGTCCAGCGACGTTGC
CTACGGGGTAAACATGCCCGCCGCAAGGGAGGCTGTGACTCCAAGATGGCTGCCAGGCGGCGCCCCGGAG
CCCAGCCACTGCCTCCACCACCCCCATCACAGTCCCCAGAGCCCACAGAGCCGCACCCCAGAGCCCTGGC
CCCCTCGCCACCTGCCGAGTTCATCTATTACTGTGTAGACGAGGACGAGCTAAAGCGGCTGCTGCCCAGT
GTCTGGTCAGAGTCTGAGGATGGGGCAGGATCGCCCCCACCTTACCGTCGTCGAAAGAGGCCCAGCTCTG
CCCGACGGCACCATCTTGGCCCTACCTTGAAGCCCACCTTGGCTACACGCACAGCCCAACCAGACCATAC
CCAGGCTCCAACGAAGCAGGAAGCAGGTGGTGGCTTTGTGCTGCCCCCGCCTGGCACTGACCTTGTGTTT
TTACGGGAAGGCGCAAGCAGTCCTGTGCAGGTGCCGGGCCCTGTTGCAGCTTCCACAGAAGCCCTGTTGC
AGGCAGTAGACCCAGGCCTGCCTTCTGTGAAGCAAGAGCCACCTGACCCAGAGGAGGACAAGGAGGAGAA
CAAGGATGATTCTGCCTCCAAATTGGCCCCAGAGGAAGAGGCAGGAGGGGCTGGCACACCCGTGATCACG
GAGATTTTCAGCCTGGGTGGAACCCGCTTCCGAGATACAGCAGTCTGGTTGCCAAGGGCAGGCACTCGGG
AAGGGAAGATGGATGTAAAGTGTGGGAGACCGAGGACACAGTGGAGCCCACGAGCACGAGCTGGAACCCA
CGAGGATGGCCTGGAACCCATGTCAGTCTCTCACCACCTCCAGCTTCGATAGTAATGAACTAGTCCGTAA
CTTGAAAGTATTTCGATTTCTTGGCTTTATATATCTTGTGGAAAGGACGAGAAGACGGAGCTTAGGGTTG
GGCGACGCGTTAAGTCGACAATCAACCTCTGGATTACAAAATTTGTGAAAGATTGACTGGTATTCTTAAC
TATGTTGCTCCTTTTACGCTATGTGGATACGCTGCTTTAATGCCTTTGTATCATGCTATTGCTTCCCGTA
TGGCTTTCATTTTCTCCTCCTTGTATAAATCCTGGTTGCTGTCTCTTTATGAGGAGTTGTGGCCCGTTGT
CAGGCAACGTGGCGTGGTGTGCACTGTGTTTGCTGACGCAACCCCCACTGGTTGGGGCATTGCCACCACC
TGTCAGCTCCTTTCCGGGACTTTCGCTTTCCCCCTCCCTATTGCCACGGCGGAACTCATCGCCGCCTGCC
TTGCCCGCTGCTGGACAGGGGCTCGGCTGTTGGGCACTGACAATTCCGTGGTGTTGTCGGGGAAATCATC
GTCCTTTCCTTGGCTGCTCGCCTGTGTTGCCACCTGGATTCTGCGCGGGACGTCCTTCTGCTACGTCCCT
TCGGCCCTCAATCCAGCGGACCTTCCTTCCCGCGGCCTGCTGCCGGCTCTGCGGCCTCTTCCGCGTCTTC
GCCTTCGCCCTCAGACGAGTCGGATCTCCCTTTGGGCCGCCTCCCCGCGTCGACTTTAAGACCAATGACT
TACAAGGCAGCTGTAGATCTTAGCCACTTTTTAAAAGAAAAGGGGGGACTGGAAGGGCTAATTCACTCCC
AACGAAGACAAGATCTGCTTTTTGCTTGTACTGGGTCTCTCTGGTTAGACCAGATCTGAGCCTGGGAGCT
CTCTGGCTAACTAGGGAACCCACTGCTTAAGCCTCAATAAAGCTTGCCTTGAGTGCTTCAAGTAGTGTGT
GCCCGTCTGTTGTGTGACTCTGGTAACTAGAGATCCCTCAGACCCTTTTAGTCAGTGTGGAAAATCTCTA
GCAGTACGTATAGTAGTTCATGTCATCTTATTATTCAGTATTTATAACTTGCAAAGAAATGAATATCAGA
GAGTGAGAGGAACTTGTTTATTGCAGCTTATAATGGTTACAAATAAAGCAATAGCATCACAAATTTCACA
AATAAAGCATTTTTTTCACTGCATTCTAGTTGTGGTTTGTCCAAACTCATCAATGTATCTTATCATGTCT
GGCTCTAGCTATCCCGCCCCTAACTCCGCCCATCCCGCCCCTAACTCCGCCCAGTTCCGCCCATTCTCCG
CCCCATGGCTGACTAATTTTTTTTATTTATGCAGAGGCCGAGGCCGCCTCGGCCTCTGAGCTATTCCAGA
AGTAGTGAGGAGGCTTTTTTGGAGGCCTAGGGACGTACCCAATTCGCCCTATAGTGAGTCGTATTACGCG
CGCTCACTGGCCGTCGTTTTACAACGTCGTGACTGGGAAAACCCTGGCGTTACCCAACTTAATCGCCTTG
CAGCACATCCCCCTTTCGCCAGCTGGCGTAATAGCGAAGAGGCCCGCACCGATCGCCCTTCCCAACAGTT
GCGCAGCCTGAATGGCGAATGGG
[124 nt withheld, positions 7304-7427]
C
[91 nt withheld, positions 7429-7519]
A
[49 nt withheld, positions 7521-7569]
CCTTTGACGTTGGAGTCCACGTTCTTT
[37 nt withheld, positions 7597-7633]
ACCCTATCTCGGTCTATTCTTTTGATTTATAAGGGATTTTGCCGATTTCGGCCTATTGGTTAAAAAATGA
GCTGATTTAACAAAAATTTAACGCGAATTTTAACAAAATATTAACGCTTACAATTTAGGTGGCACTTTTC
GGGGAAATGTGCGCGGAACCCCTATTTGTTTATTTTTCTAAATACATTCAAATATGTATCCGCTCATGAG
ACAATAACCCTGATAAATGCTTCAATAATATTGAAAAAGGAAGAGTATGAGTATTCAACATTTCCGTGTC
GCCCTTATTCCCTTTTTTGCGGCATTTTGCCTTCCTGTTTTTGCTCACCCAGAAACGCTGGTGAAAGTAA
AAGATGCTGAAGATCAGTTGGGTGCACGAGTGGGTTACATCGAACTGGATCTCAACAGCGGTAAGATCCT
TGAGAGTTTTCGCCCCGAAGAACGTTTTCCAATGATGAGCACTTTTAAAGTTCTGCTATGTGGCGCGGTA
TTATCCCGTATTGACGCCGGGCAAGAGCAACTCGGTCGCCGCATACACTATTCTCAGAATGACTTGGTTG
AGTACTCACCAGTCACAGAAAAGCATCTTACGGATGGCATGACAGTAAGAGAATTATGCAGTGCTGCCAT
AACCATGAGTGATAACACTGCGGCCAACTTACTTCTGACAACGATCGGAGGACCGAAGGAGCTAACCGCT
TTTTTGCACAACATGGGGGATCATGTAACTCGCCTTGATCGTTGGGAACCGGAGCTGAATGAAGCCATAC
CAAACGACGAGCGTGACACCACGATGCCTGTAGCAATGGCAACAACGTTGCGCAAACTATTAACTGGCGA
ACTACTTACTCTAGCTTCCCGGCAACAATTAATAGACTGGATGGAGGCGGATAAAGTTGCAGGACCACTT
CTGCGCTCGGCCCTTCCGGCTGGCTGGTTTATTGCTGATAAATCTGGAGCCGGTGAGCGTGGGTCTCGCG
GTATCATTGCAGCACTGGGGCCAGATGGTAAGCCCTCCCGTATCGTAGTTATCTACACGACGGGGAGTCA
GGCAACTATGGATGAACGAAATAGACAGATCGCTGAGATAGGTGCCTCACTGATTAAGCATTGGTAACTG
TCAGACCAAGTTTACTCATATATACTTTAGATTGATTTAAAACTTCATTTTTAATTTAAAAGGATCTAGG
TGAAGATCCTTTTTGATAATCTCATGACCAAAATCCCTTAACGTGAGTTTTCGTTCCACTGAGCGTCAGA
CCCCGTAGAAAAGATCAAAGGATCTTCTTGAGATCCTTTTTTTCTGCGCGTAATCTGCTGCTTGCAAACA
AAAAAACCACCGCTACCAGCGGTGGTTTGTTTGCCGGATCAAGAGCTACCAACTCTTTTTCCGAAGGTAA
CTGGCTTCAGCAGAGCGCAGATACCAAATACTGTTCTTCTAGTGTAGCCGTAGTTAGGCCACCACTTCAA
GAACTCTGTAGCACCGCCTACATACCTCGCTCTGCTAATCCTGTTACCAGTGGCTGCTGCCAGTGGCGAT
AAGTCGTGTCTTACCGGGTTGGACTCAAGACGATAGTTACCGGATAAGGCGCAGCGGTCGGGCTGAACGG
GGGGTTCGTGCACACAGCCCAGCTTGGAGCGAACGACCTACACCGAACTGAGATACCTACAGCGTGAGCT
ATGAGAAAGCGCCACGCTTCCCGAAGGGAGAAAGGCGGACAGGTATCCGGTAAGCGGCAGGGTCGGAACA
GGAGAGCGCACGAGGGAGCTTCCAGGGGGAAACGCCTGGTATCTTTATAGTCCTGTCGGGTTTCGCCACC
TCTGACTTGAGCGTCGATTTTTGTGATGCTCGTCAGGGGGGCGGAGCCTATGGAAAAACGCCAGCAACGC
GGCCTTTTTACGGTTCCTGGCCTTTTGCTGGCCTTTTGCTCACATGTTCTTTCCTGCGTTATCCCCTGAT
TCTGTGGATAACCGTATTACCGCCTTTGAGTGAGCTGATACCGCTCGCCGCAGCCGAACGACCGAGCGCA
GCGAGTCAGTGAGCGAGGAAGCGGAAGAGCGCCCAATACGCAAACCGCCTCTCCCCGCGCGTTGGCCGAT
TCATTAATGCAGCTGGCACGACAGGTTTCCCGACTGGAAAGCGGGCAGTGAGCGCAACGCAATTAATGTG
AGTTAGCTCACTCATTAGGCACCCCAGGCTTTACACTTTATGCTTCCGGCTCGTATGTTGTGTGGAATTG
TGAGCGGATAACAATTTCACACAGGAAACAGCTATGACCATGATTACGCCAAGCGCGCAATTAACCCTCA
CTAAAGGGAACAAAAGCTGGAGCTGCAAGC
Features (pLannotate 1.2.2; 31 found; start..end, strand, type, name):
      5..231     +  promoter       RSV promoter: Rous sarcoma virus enhancer/promoter
    232..412     +  LTR            5' LTR (truncated): truncated 5' long terminal repeat (LTR) from HIV-1
    459..584     +  misc_feature   HIV-1 Ψ: packaging signal of human immunodeficiency virus type 1
    568..931     +  CDS            HIV-1 gag (fragment): gag protein from human immunodeficiency virus 1; gag
   1077..1310    +  misc_feature   RRE: The Rev response element (RRE) of HIV-1 allows for Rev-dependent mRNA export from the nucleus to the cytoplasm.
   1687..1713    +  CDS            Rev (fragment): human immunodeficiency virus 1 (HIV-1) Rev protein; rev; enhances nuclear export of unspliced and incompletely spliced viral mRNAs
   1720..1743    +  promoter       SV40 promoter (fragment): SV40 early promoter
   1744..1815    +  promoter       SV40 promoter (fragment): SV40 enhancer and early promoter
   1839..1974    +  rep_origin     SV40 ori: SV40 origin of replication
   2020..2616    +  CDS            PuroR (fragment): puromycin N-acetyltransferase; pac from Streptomyces; confers resistance to puromycin
   2665..2782    +  misc_feature   cPPT/CTS: central polypurine tract and central termination sequence of HIV-1
   2847..2913    +  CDS            small t antigen (fragment): SV40 (simian virus 40) small t antigen
   2920..4098    +  promoter       EF-1α promoter: strong constitutive promoter for human elongation factor EF-1α
   4115..5590    +  CDS            MBD1 (fragment): MBD1_HUMAN - Also known as CXXC3, PCM1. Experimental evidence at protein level: Swiss-Prot protein existence level 1. Transcriptional repressor that binds CpG islands in promoters where the DNA is methylated at position 5 of cytosine within CpG dinucleotides. Binding is abolished by the presence of 7-mG that is produced by DNA damage by methylmethanesulfonate (MMS). Acts as transcriptional repressor and plays a role in gene silencing by recruiting ATF7IP, which in turn recruits factors such as the histone methyltransferase SETDB1. Probably forms a complex with SETDB1 and ATF7IP that represses
   5735..5788    +  promoter       U6 promoter (fragment): RNA polymerase III promoter for human U6 snRNA
   5830..6418    +  misc_feature   WPRE: woodchuck hepatitis virus posttranscriptional regulatory element
   6469..6488    +  misc_feature   cPPT/CTS (fragment): central polypurine tract and central termination sequence of HIV-1
   6490..6723    +  LTR            3' LTR (ΔU3): self-inactivating 3' long terminal repeat (LTR) from HIV-1
   6801..6922    +  polyA_signal   SV40 poly(A) signal: SV40 polyadenylation signal
   6962..7097    +  rep_origin     SV40 ori: SV40 origin of replication
   7118..7136    -  promoter       T7 promoter: promoter for bacteriophage T7 RNA polymerase
   7144..7299    +  CDS            lacZα (fragment): LacZα fragment of β-galactosidase; lacZ fragment
   7304..7732    +  rep_origin     f1 ori (sequence partly withheld): f1 bacteriophage origin of replication; arrow indicates direction of (+) strand synthesis
   7785..7889    +  promoter       AmpR promoter: bla
   7890..8750    +  CDS            AmpR: β-lactamase; bla; confers resistance to ampicillin, carbenicillin, and related antibiotics
   8921..9509    +  rep_origin     ori: high-copy-number ColE1/pMB1/pBR322/pUC origin of replication
   9692..9784    +  CDS            lacI (fragment): lac repressor; lacI; The lac repressor binds to the lac operator to inhibit transcription in E. coli. This inhibition can be relieved by adding lactose or isopropyl-β-D-thiogalactopyranoside (IPTG).
   9797..9818    +  protein_bind   CAP binding site: CAP binding activates transcription in the presence of cAMP. E. coli catabolite activator protein
   9833..9863    +  promoter       lac promoter: promoter for the E. coli lac operon
   9871..9887    +  protein_bind   lac operator: The lac repressor binds to the lac operator to inhibit transcription in E. coli. This inhibition can be relieved by adding lactose or isopropyl-β-D-thiogalactopyranoside (IPTG). lac repressor encoded by lacI
   9932..9950    +  promoter       T3 promoter: promoter for bacteriophage T3 RNA polymerase
