[The description below was written by a language model from this plasmid's Addgene catalogue record and pLannotate feature annotations shown in this document.]
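Description:
TFORF2380 is a lentiviral mammalian expression plasmid built on the pLX_TRC317 backbone and carrying the human MBD1 open reading frame, one member of a barcoded transcription factor ORF collection. In bacteria it is maintained through a high-copy ColE1/pUC-type origin and selected with ampicillin via the β-lactamase gene. An f1 origin and remnants of a lac/lacZα cloning region with T7 and T3 promoters are also present in the backbone. The depositor warns that the plasmid can recombine, which is a common concern with LTR-containing vectors.

The viral portion has a third-generation layout. An RSV promoter drives a truncated HIV-1 5' LTR, followed by the Ψ packaging signal with a gag fragment, the Rev response element and a cPPT/CTS, and it ends in a self-inactivating ΔU3 3' LTR with a downstream SV40 polyadenylation signal. Two expression units sit between the LTRs. An SV40 early promoter drives puromycin N-acetyltransferase for selecting transduced cells, and the strong constitutive EF-1α promoter drives MBD1, with a WPRE downstream to boost transcript stability and expression. MBD1 encodes a methyl-CpG-binding transcriptional repressor that contributes to gene silencing by recruiting ATF7IP and SETDB1. The annotation matches most but not all of the stated 1709 bp insert to MBD1, consistent with the specific isoform listed by the depositor. The record describes a unique 24-bp barcode associated with each ORF, but the feature table does not annotate it, so its position is not stated. The construct is intended for MBD1 overexpression, alone or in pooled screens where the barcode identifies which transcription factor each cell received.
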