Addgene plasmid #142410: TFORF2380
Purpose: Lentiviral vector for overexpressing transcription factor ORFs with unique 24-bp barcodes. Barcodes facilitate identification of transcription factors in pooled screens.
Depositing lab: Feng Zhang. Depositing organization: Broad Institute. Publication: A transcription factor atlas of directed differentiation. Joung J, Ma S, Tay T, Geiger-Schuller KR, Kirchgatterer PC, Verdine VK, Guo B, Arias-Garcia MA, Allen WE, Singh A, Kuksenko O, Abudayyeh OO, Gootenberg JS, Fu Z, Macrae RK, Buenrostro JD, Regev A, Zhang F. Cell. 2023 Jan 5;186(1):209-229.e26. doi: 10.1016/j.cell.2022.11.026. PubMed 36608654.
Backbone
  Vector backbone: pLX_TRC317
  Backbone manufacturer: Broad Institute Genetic Perturbation Platform
  Backbone size w/o insert (bp): 8264
  Vector type: Mammalian Expression, Lentiviral
  Selectable markers: Puromycin
Growth in bacteria
  Bacterial resistance: Ampicillin, 100 μg/mL
  Growth temperature: 37°C
  Growth strain: NEB Stable
  Copy number: High Copy
Gene/Insert
  Gene/Insert name: MBD1
  Species: H. sapiens (human)
  Insert size (bp): 1709
  Entrez Gene: MBD1 (a.k.a. CXXC3, PCM1, RFT)
  Promoter: EF1a
  Cloning method: Unknown
  Sequencing primers: 5′ GGGTGGAGACTGAAGTTAGGCCAG; 3′ CACATAGCGTAAAAGGAGCAACATAG
Terms and licenses: Academic/Nonprofit Terms; Industry Terms: Not Available to Industry
Depositor comments: NM_001204143,XM_011526006,ENST00000587605 . The transcription factor ORF portion of this plasmid was synthesized by Genewiz. Please test multiple small colonies in case of plasmid recombination. To make this collection available in a timely manner, a portion of this collection was not fully sequenced by Addgene. If an Addgene verified full plasmid sequence is not available, please contact us prior to placing an order to request the full sequence.
How to cite: TFORF2380 was a gift from Feng Zhang (Addgene plasmid # 142410 ; http://n2t.net/addgene:142410 ; RRID:Addgene_142410)
