>Addgene plasmid #142410 | TFORF2380 | depositor partial sequence | sequence record 279368 | Insert
ACCGCCACCATGGCTGAGGACTGGCTGGACTGCCCGGCCCTGGGCCCTGGCTGGAAGCGCCGCGAAGTCT
TTCGCAAGTCAGGGGCCACCTGTGGACGCTCAGACACCTATTACCAGAGCCCCACAGGAGACAGGATCCG
AAGCAAAGTTGAGCTGACTCGATACCTGGGCCCTGCGTGTGATCTCACCCTCTTCGACTTCAAACAAGGC
ATCTTGTGCTATCCAGCCCCCAAGGCCCATCCCGTGGCGGTTGCCAGCAAGAAGCGAAAGAAGCCTTCAA
GGCCAGCCAAGACTCGGAAACGTCAGGTTGGACCCCAGAGTGGTGAGGTCAGGAAGGAGGCCCCGAGGGA
TGAGACCAAGGCTGACACTGACACAGCCCCAGCTTCATTCCCTGCTCCTGGGTGCTGTGAGAACTGTGGA
ATCAGCTTCTCAGGGGATGGCACCCAAAGGCAGCGGCTCAAAACGTTGTGCAAAGACTGTCGAGCACAGA
GAATTGCCTTCAACCGGGAACAGAGAATGTTTAAGCGTGTGGGCTGTGGGGAGTGTGCAGCCTGCCAGGT
AACAGAAGACTGTGGGGCCTGCTCCACCTGCCTCCTGCAGCTGCCCCATGATGTGGCATCGGGGCTGTTC
TGCAAGTGTGAACGGAGACGCTGCCTCCGGATTGTGGAAAGGAGCCGAGGGTGTGGAGTATGCCGGGGCT
GTCAGACCCAAGAGGATTGTGGCCATTGCCCCATCTGCCTTCGCCCTCCCCGCCCTGGTCTCAGGCGCCA
GTGGAAATGTGTCCAGCGACGTTGCCTACGGGGTAAACATGCCCGCCGCAAGGGAGGCTGTGACTCCAAG
ATGGCTGCCAGGCGGCGCCCCGGAGCCCAGCCACTGCCTCCACCACCCCCATCACAGTCCCCAGAGCCCA
CAGAGCCGCACCCCAGAGCCCTGGCCCCCTCGCCACCTGCCGAGTTCATCTATTACTGTGTAGACGAGGA
CGAGCTAAAGCGGCTGCTGCCCAGTGTCTGGTCAGAGTCTGAGGATGGGGCAGGATCGCCCCCACCTTAC
CGTCGTCGAAAGAGGCCCAGCTCTGCCCGACGGCACCATCTTGGCCCTACCTTGAAGCCCACCTTGGCTA
CACGCACAGCCCAACCAGACCATACCCAGGCTCCAACGAAGCAGGAAGCAGGTGGTGGCTTTGTGCTGCC
CCCGCCTGGCACTGACCTTGTGTTTTTACGGGAAGGCGCAAGCAGTCCTGTGCAGGTGCCGGGCCCTGTT
GCAGCTTCCACAGAAGCCCTGTTGCAGGCAGTAGACCCAGGCCTGCCTTCTGTGAAGCAAGAGCCACCTG
ACCCAGAGGAGGACAAGGAGGAGAACAAGGATGATTCTGCCTCCAAATTGGCCCCAGAGGAAGAGGCAGG
AGGGGCTGGCACACCCGTGATCACGGAGATTTTCAGCCTGGGTGGAACCCGCTTCCGAGATACAGCAGTC
TGGTTGCCAAGGGCAGGCACTCGGGAAGGGAAGATGGATGTAAAGTGTGGGAGACCGAGGACACAGTGGA
GCCCACGAGCACGAGCTGGAACCCACGAGGATGGCCTGGAACCCATGTCAGTCTCTCACCACCTCCAGCT
TCGATAGTAATGAACTAGTCCGTAACTTGAAAGTATTTCGATTTCTTGGCTTTATATATCTTGTGGAAAG
GACGAGAAGACGGAGCTTAGGGTTGGGCG
