>Addgene plasmid #142410 | TFORF2380 | depositor partial sequence | sequence record 279369 | Barcode
GAAGACGGAGCTTAGGGTTGGGCG
